Features (pLannotate 1.2.2; 18 found; start..end, strand, type, name):
    140..517     +  enhancer       CMV enhancer: human cytomegalovirus immediate early enhancer
    519..718     +  promoter       CMV promoter: human cytomegalovirus (CMV) immediate early promoter
    857..989     +  intron         chimeric intron: chimera between introns from human β-globin and immunoglobulin heavy chain genes
   1033..1051    +  promoter       T7 promoter: promoter for bacteriophage T7 RNA polymerase
   1139..1651    +  CDS            Nluc: NanoLuc® luciferase human codon-optimized
   1684..1733    +  CDS            SET1 (fragment): solubility-enhancement tag derived from T7 phage gene 10B
   1741..1760    +  terminator     T7 terminator (fragment): transcription terminator for bacteriophage T7 RNA polymerase
   1782..1903    -  polyA_signal   SV40 poly(A) signal: SV40 polyadenylation signal
   1926..1994    -  CDS            large T antigen (fragment): large T antigen from SV40 (simian virus 40)
   1999..2031    +  rep_origin     M13 ori (fragment): M13 bacteriophage origin of replication; arrow indicates direction of (+) strand synthesis
   2032..2083    -  misc_feature   bom (fragment): basis of mobility region from pBR322
   2148..2505    +  promoter       SV40 promoter: SV40 enhancer and early promoter
   2520..2567    +  promoter       EM7 promoter: synthetic bacterial promoter&nbsp
   2599..3390    +  CDS            neo: KKA2_KLEPN - Also known as kan, nptII. Experimental evidence at protein level: Swiss-Prot protein existence level 1. Resistance to kanamycin, neomycin, paromomycin, ribostamycin, butirosin and gentamicin B. From Klebsiella pneumoniae.
   3457..3505    +  polyA_signal   poly(A) signal: synthetic polyadenylation signal
   3526..3615    -  CDS            tnpA (fragment): TN5P_ECOLX - Also known as tnp. Experimental evidence at protein level: Swiss-Prot protein existence level 1. Mediates transposition of transposon Tn5 by a 'cut and paste' mechanism. First, the monomeric transposase binds the 19 bp inverted DNA repeats flanking the transposon. Then, dimerization of the DNA- bound transposase creates a synaptic DNA complex. After nicking of the first DNA strand, excision of the transposon proceeds through a series of intermediates. The transposase then mediates the insertion of the transposon at a new site by strand transfer. The activity of the wild- type tran
   3744..4332    -  rep_origin     ori: high-copy-number ColE1/pMB1/pBR322/pUC origin of replication
   4448..4731    +  misc_feature   cer region: ColE1-derived recombination site that helps to maintain plasmids as monomers
>Addgene plasmid #236841 | pC [Nluc/MCS/CMV/Neo] Vector | addgene full sequence | sequence record 471842 | Addgene NGS Result
TCAATATTGGCCATTAGCCATATTATTCATTGGTTATATAGCATAAATCAATATTGGCTATTGGCCATTG
CATACGTTGTATCTATATCATAATATGTACATTTATATTGGCTCATGTCCAATATGACCGCCATGTTGGC
ATTGATTATTGACTAGTTATTAATAGTAATCAATTACGGGGTCATTAGTTCATAGCCCATATATGGAGTT
CCGCGTTACATAACTTACGGTAAATGGCCCGCCTGGCTGACCGCCCAACGACCCCCGCCCATTGACGTCA
ATAATGACGTATGTTCCCATAGTAACGCCAATAGGGACTTTCCATTGACGTCAATGGGTGGAGTATTTAC
GGTAAACTGCCCACTTGGCAGTACATCAAGTGTATCATATGCCAAGTCCGCCCCCTATTGACGTCAATGA
CGGTAAATGGCCCGCCTGGCATTATGCCCAGTACATGACCTTACGGGACTTTCCTACTTGGCAGTACATC
TACGTATTAGTCATCGCTATTACCATGGTGATGCGGTTTTGGCAGTACACCAATGGGCGTGGATAGCGGT
TTGACTCACGGGGATTTCCAAGTCTCCACCCCATTGACGTCAATGGGAGTTTGTTTTGGCACCAAAATCA
ACGGGACTTTCCAAAATGTCGTAATAACCCCGCCCCGTTGACGCAAATGGGCGGTAGGCGTGTACGGTGG
GAGGTCTATATAAGCAGAGCTGGTTTAGTGAACCGTCAGATCACTAGAAGCTTTATTGCGGTAGTTTATC
ACAGTTAAATTGCTAACGCAGTCAGTGCTTCTGACACAACAGTCTCGAACTTAAGCTGCAGAAGTTGGTC
GTGAGGCACTGGGCAGGTAAGTATCAAGGTTACAAGACAGGTTTAAGGAGACCAATAGAAACTGGGCTTG
TCGAGACAGAGAAGACTCTTGCGTTTCTGATAGGCACCTATTGGTCTTACTGACATCCACTTTGCCTTTC
TCTCCACAGGTGTCCACTCCCAGTTCAATTACAGCTCTTAAGGCTAGAGTATTAATACGACTCACTATAG
GGCTAGCAAAGCGATCGCTTCCGAATTCCTACCGCGGATATCTAGATTTGGGCCCAATTCCTGCAGGCGA
GCTCTCGGCTCGAGCGGCGTCTTCACACTCGAAGATTTCGTTGGGGACTGGCGACAGACAGCCGGCTACA
ACCTGGACCAAGTCCTTGAACAGGGAGGTGTGTCCAGTTTGTTTCAGAATCTCGGGGTGTCCGTAACTCC
GATCCAAAGGATTGTCCTGAGCGGTGAAAATGGGCTGAAGATCGACATCCATGTCATCATCCCGTATGAA
GGTCTGAGCGGCGACCAAATGGGCCAGATCGAAAAAATTTTTAAGGTGGTGTACCCTGTGGATGATCATC
ACTTTAAGGTGATCCTGCACTATGGCACACTGGTAATCGACGGGGTTACGCCGAACATGATCGACTATTT
CGGACGGCCGTATGAAGGCATCGCCGTGTTCGACGGCAAAAAGATCACTGTAACAGGGACCCTGTGGAAC
GGCAACAAAATTATCGACGAGCGCCTGATCAACCCCGACGGCTCCCTGCTGTTCCGAGTAACCATCAACG
GAGTGACCGGCTGGCGGCTGTGCGAACGCATTCTGGCGTAAGGCCGCGACTCTAGGGCATGCAAGCTGAT
CCGGCTGCTAACAAAGCCCGAAAGGAAGCTGAGTTGGCTGCTGCCACCGCTGAGCAATAACTAGCATAAC
CCCTTGGGGCGGCCGCTTCGAGCAGACATGATAAGATACATTGATGAGTTTGGACAAACCACAACTAGAA
TGCAGTGAAAAAAATGCTTTATTTGTGAAATTTGTGATGCTATTGCTTTATTTGTAACCATTATAAGCTG
CAATAAACAAGTTAACAACAACAATTGCATTCATTTTATGTTTCAGGTTCAGGGGGAGATGTGGGAGGTT
TTTTTAAGCAAGTAAAACCTCTACAAATGTGGTAAAATCGAATTTTAACAAAATATTAACGCTTACAATT
TCCTGATGCGGTATTTTCTCCTTACGCATCTGTGCGGTATTTCACACCGCATACGCGGATCTGCGCAGCA
CCATGGCCTGAAATAACCTCTGAAAGAGGAACTTGGTTAGGTACCTTCTGAGGCGGAAAGAACCAGCTGT
GGAATGTGTGTCAGTTAGGGTGTGGAAAGTCCCCAGGCTCCCCAGCAGGCAGAAGTATGCAAAGCATGCA
TCTCAATTAGTCAGCAACCAGGTGTGGAAAGTCCCCAGGCTCCCCAGCAGGCAGAAGTATGCAAAGCATG
CATCTCAATTAGTCAGCAACCATAGTCCCGCCCCTAACTCCGCCCATCCCGCCCCTAACTCCGCCCAGTT
CCGCCCATTCTCCGCCCCATGGCTGACTAATTTTTTTTATTTATGCAGAGGCCGAGGCCGCCTCGGCCTC
TGAGCTATTCCAGAAGTAGTGAGGAGGCTTTTTTGGAGGCCTAGGCTTTTGCAAAAAGCTTAATTAACTG
TTGACAATTAATCATCGGCATAGTATATCGGCATAGTATAATACGACAAGGTGAGGAACTAAACCCAGGA
GGCAGATCATGATTGAACAAGATGGATTGCACGCAGGTTCTCCGGCCGCTTGGGTGGAGAGGCTATTCGG
CTATGACTGGGCACAACAGACAATCGGCTGCTCTGATGCCGCCGTGTTCCGGCTGTCAGCGCAGGGGCGC
CCGGTTCTTTTTGTCAAGACCGACCTGTCCGGTGCCCTGAATGAACTGCAGGACGAGGCAGCGCGGCTAT
CGTGGCTGGCCACGACGGGCGTTCCTTGCGCAGCTGTGCTCGACGTTGTCACTGAAGCGGGAAGGGACTG
GCTGCTATTGGGCGAAGTGCCGGGGCAGGATCTCCTGTCATCTCACCTTGCTCCTGCCGAGAAAGTATCC
ATCATGGCTGATGCAATGCGGCGGCTGCATACGCTTGATCCGGCTACCTGCCCATTCGACCACCAAGCGA
AACATCGCATCGAGCGAGCACGTACTCGGATGGAAGCCGGTCTTGTCGATCAGGATGATCTGGACGAAGA
GCATCAGGGGCTCGCGCCAGCCGAACTGTTCGCCAGGCTCAAGGCGCGCATGCCCGACGGCGAGGATCTC
GTCGTGACCCATGGCGATGCCTGCTTGCCGAATATCATGGTGGAAAATGGCCGCTTTTCTGGATTCATCG
ACTGTGGCCGGCTGGGTGTGGCGGACCGCTATCAGGACATAGCGTTGGCTACCCGTGATATTGCTGAAGA
GCTTGGCGGCGAATGGGCTGACCGCTTCCTCGTGCTTTACGGTATCGCCGCTCCCGATTCGCAGCGCATC
GCCTTCTATCGCCTTCTTGACGAGTTCTTCTGAGCGGGACTCTGGGGTTCGAAATGACCGACCAAGCGAC
GCCCAACCTGCCATCACGATGGCCGCAATAAAATATCTTTATTTTCATTACATCTGTGTGTTGGTTTTTT
GTGTGAATCGATAGCGATAAGGATCCTCTTTGCGCTTGCGTTTTCCCTTGTCCAGATAGCCCAGTAGCTG
ACATTCATCCGGGGTCAGCACCGTTTCTGCGGACTGGCTTTCTACCCGGTATCAGCTCACTCAAAGGCGG
TAATACGGTTATCCACAGAATCAGGGGATAACGCAGGAAAGAACATGTGAGCAAAAGGCCAGCAAAAGGC
CAGGAACCGTAAAAAGGCCGCGTTGCTGGCGTTTTTCCATAGGCTCCGCCCCCCTGACGAGCATCACAAA
AATCGACGCTCAAGTCAGAGGTGGCGAAACCCGACAGGACTATAAAGATACCAGGCGTTTCCCCCTGGAA
GCTCCCTCGTGCGCTCTCCTGTTCCGACCCTGCCGCTTACCGGATACCTGTCCGCCTTTCTCCCTTCGGG
AAGCGTGGCGCTTTCTCATAGCTCACGCTGTAGGTATCTCAGTTCGGTGTAGGTCGTTCGCTCCAAGCTG
GGCTGTGTGCACGAACCCCCCGTTCAGCCCGACCGCTGCGCCTTATCCGGTAACTATCGTCTTGAGTCCA
ACCCGGTAAGACACGACTTATCGCCACTGGCAGCAGCCACTGGTAACAGGATTAGCAGAGCGAGGTATGT
AGGCGGTGCTACAGAGTTCTTGAAGTGGTGGCCTAACTACGGCTACACTAGAAGGACAGTATTTGGTATC
TGCGCTCTGCTGAAGCCAGTTACCTTCGGAAAAAGAGTTGGTAGCTCTTGATCCGGCAAACAAACCACCG
CTGGTAGCGGTGGTTTTTTTGTTTGCAAGCAGCAGATTACGCGCAGAAAAAAAGGATTTCAAGAAGATCC
TTTGATCTTTTCTACGGGGTCTGACGCTCAGTGGAACGAAAACTCACGTTAAGGGATTTTGGTCATGAGA
TTATCAAAAAGGATCTTCACCTAGATCCTTTTATAGTCCGGAAATACAGGAACGCACGCTGGATGGCCCT
TCGCTGGGATGGTGAAACCATGAAAAATGGCAGCTTCAGTGGATTAAGTGGGGGTAATGTGGCCTGTACC
CTCTGGTTGCATAGGTATTCATACGGTTAAAATTTATCAGGCGCGATTGCGGCAGTTTTTCGGGTGGTTT
GTTGCCATTTTTACCTGTCTGCTGCCGTGATCGCGCTGAACGCGTTTTAGCGGTGCGTACAATTAAGGGA
TTATGGTAAATCCACTTACTGTCTGCCCTCGTAGCCATCGAGATAAACCGCAGTACTCCGGCCACGATGC
GTCCGGCGTAGAGGATCGAGATCT
